>Addgene plasmid #216446 | pPOM021_P2_pTUB1 | addgene full sequence | sequence record 428675 | Addgene NGS Result
CCGACCAGACCAATAAAAAACGCCCGGCGGCAACCGAGCGTTCTGAACAAATCCAGATGGAGTTCTGAGG
TCATTACTGGATCTATCAACAGGAGTCCAAGCGAGCTCGATATCAAATTACGCCCCGCCCTGCCACTCAT
CGCAGTACTGTTGTAATTCATTAAGCATTCTGCCGACATGGAAGCCATCACAAACGGCATGATGAACCTG
AATCGCCAGCGGCATCAGCACCTTGTCGCCTTGCGTATAATATTTGCCCATGGTGAAAACGGGGGCGAAG
AAGTTGTCCATATTGGCCACGTTTAAATCAAAACTGGTGAAACTCACCCAGGGATTGGCTGAAACGAAAA
ACATATTCTCAATAAACCCTTTAGGGAAATAGGCCAGGTTTTCACCGTAACACGCCACATCTTGCGAATA
TATGTGTAGAAACTGCCGGAAATCGTCGTGGTATTCACTCCAGAGCGATGAAAACGTTTCAGTTTGCTCA
TGGAAAACGGTGTAACAAGGGTGAACACTATCCCATATCACCAGCTCACCGTCTTTCATTGCCATACGAA
ATTCCGGATGAGCATTCATCAGGCGGGCAAGAATGTGAATAAAGGCCGGATAAAACTTGTGCTTATTTTT
CTTTACGGTCTTTAAAAAGGCCGTAATATCCAGCTGAACGGTCTGGTTATAGGTACATTGAGCAACTGAC
TGAAATGCCTCAAAATGTTCTTTACGATGCCATTGGGATATATCAACGGTGGTATATCCAGTGATTTTTT
TCTCCATTTTAGCTTCCTTAGCTCCTGAAAATCTCGATAACTCAAAAAATACGCCCGGTAGTGATCTTAT
TTCATTATGGTGAAAGTTGGAACCTCTTACGTGCCCGATCAATCATGACCAAAATCCCTTAACGTGAGTT
TTCGTTCCACTGAGCGTCAGACCCCGTAGAAAAGATCAAAGGATCTTCTTGAGATCCTTTTTTTCTGCGC
GTAATCTGCTGCTTGCAAACAAAAAAACCACCGCTACCAGCGGTGGTTTGTTTGCCGGATCAAGAGCTAC
CAACTCTTTTTCCGAAGGTAACTGGCTTCAGCAGAGCGCAGATACCAAATACTGTTCTTCTAGTGTAGCC
GTAGTTAGGCCACCACTTCAAGAACTCTGTAGCACCGCCTACATACCTCGCTCTGCTAATCCTGTTACCA
GTGGCTGCTGCCAGTGGCGATAAGTCGTGTCTTACCGGGTTGGACTCAAGACGATAGTTACCGGATAAGG
CGCAGCGGTCGGGCTGAACGGGGGGTTCGTGCACACAGCCCAGCTTGGAGCGAACGACCTACACCGAACT
GAGATACCTACAGCGTGAGCTATGAGAAAGCGCCACGCTTCCCGAAGGGAGAAAGGCGGACAGGTATCCG
GTAAGCGGCAGGGTCGGAACAGGAGAGCGCACGAGGGAGCTTCCAGGGGGAAACGCCTGGTATCTTTATA
GTCCTGTCGGGTTTCGCCACCTCTGACTTGAGCGTCGATTTTTGTGATGCTCGTCAGGGGGGCGGAGCCT
ATGGAAAAACGCCAGCAACGCGGCCTTTTTACGGTTCCTGGCCTTTTGCTGGCCTTTTGCTCACATGTTC
TTTCCTGCGTTATCCCCTGATTCTGTGGATAACCGTAGTCGGTCTCAAACGATCCTCATTCTTTGGAGCC
CTTTCACTTGTTTTCAACTTATACACTGTACTCATTTTTTTTAAATCGTTTTATAAAAGCCTAATAACAG
TGTTCCAAATAAATCAAAACTTTTTCCGCGTAACTCTAGTATAAGCCGGAACAAGGCTAAGAAACAAATA
AATGCAACGTTTTTATATTTCGATCTATCAAATCCTCAATTACGGAAGGGCAATTAGTAGCGACACAAGA
GATATACGCTGCTGACAAGTTTTTCGTCGTAATAAAAGAGCTTTTGAAGAGAAAAAAATTACGGCGGAGC
GTTGCAATTCGTTATATATAATGTGCTATGCATAAACTCTACTTTTGCTAGGAATTCTCCTTGCCCTTAT
GTAATATTTTATATACTTTTAAAAAGATTTACATGAGGATATACCTGTTCTATAAAGGAGCACATGTTGA
GTTTTAATGGAAATTTACCAATCCAATCTTTCACTTACAAATTGAGAAAATAAAAGGTGAAATTGATGAA
GATCCTAATCTTTTTATGATTAGAAAGCTTAAAACACCTGACTGAGTAAGCTTCTTTTTGCAAGCAATGC
ATTATTTTAATGTCTATTTACATGTTTAGCATACTTCCTTCCGTATCATCAATAAATATCGTTAGACTTC
TTTATTAAGGAATTGTTTTGATTAAGTGTACACCGCACTTCACTACAAACCAAACACCAAAAACCTCGTA
GAAACCCTGGAAAGACGTTCAGATCTATGTGAGA
Features (pLannotate 1.2.2; 5 found; start..end, strand, type, name):
     13..47      -  terminator     lambda t0 terminator: minimal transcription terminator from phage lambda (Scholtissek and Grosse, 1987)
    121..777     -  CDS            cat: CAT_ECOLX - Experimental evidence at protein level: Swiss-Prot protein existence level 1. This enzyme is an effector of chloramphenicol resistance in bacteria. From Escherichia coli. This protein is used as a marker in many commonly used cloning vectors, such as pACYC184.
    778..875     -  promoter       cat promoter: promoter of the E. coli cat gene encoding chloramphenicol acetyltransferase
    959..1547    +  rep_origin     ori: high-copy-number ColE1/pMB1/pBR322/pUC origin of replication
   1662..1715    -  CDS            brx1 (fragment): BRX1_SCHPO - Protein inferred from homology: Swiss-Prot protein existence level 3. Required for biogenesis of the 60S ribosomal subunit. From Schizosaccharomyces pombe (strain 972 / ATCC 24843) (Fission yeast).
