[The description below was written by a language model from this plasmid's Addgene catalogue record and pLannotate feature annotations shown in this document.]
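Description:
pPOM021_P2_pTUB1 is a small (about 2.4 kb) Golden Gate part plasmid from the POMBOX fission yeast cloning toolkit. It is built in the pYTK001 entry backbone of the YeastToolkit modular cloning (MoClo) system. It is a storage and donor vector rather than an expression construct in its own right. The annotated backbone carries only a high-copy ColE1/pUC-type origin for propagation in E. coli and a chloramphenicol acetyltransferase (cat) gene, which is driven by its native promoter and followed by a lambda t0 terminator to give chloramphenicol selection. No yeast origin, yeast marker or coding payload is annotated, as expected for a part plasmid.

The insert is a 748 bp Schizosaccharomyces pombe tub1 promoter, described as a constitutive promoter for gene expression in fission yeast. It is formatted as a type 2 (promoter) part under the YeastToolkit grammar. Internal BsaI and BsmBI recognition sites have been removed so that the fragment survives the Type IIS digestions used in hierarchical assembly. The feature table does not label the promoter itself. The only annotation in the insert region is a short reverse-strand fragment matching S. pombe brx1, which probably reflects neighbouring genomic sequence captured with the promoter, though the record does not say so.

In use, the promoter would be released in a Golden Gate reaction and joined with compatible toolkit parts, such as coding sequences, terminators and connectors, to form transcription units. These are then placed in vectors that carry the elements needed for maintenance or integration in S. pombe.
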