Addgene plasmid #216446: pPOM021_P2_pTUB1
Purpose: Constitutive promoter for gene expression in S. pombe. Part type 2 following the YeastToolkit MoClo grammar.
Depositing lab: Tomáš Pluskal. Depositing organization: Institute of Organic Chemistry and Biochemistry, Academy of Sciences of the Czech Republic. Publication: POMBOX: A Fission Yeast Cloning Toolkit for Molecular and Synthetic Biology. Hebra T, Smrckova H, Elkatmis B, Prevorovsky M, Pluskal T. ACS Synth Biol. 2023 Nov 22. doi: 10.1021/acssynbio.3c00529. PubMed 37991801.
Backbone
  Vector backbone: pYTK001
  Vector type: Yeast Expression, Synthetic Biology
Growth in bacteria
  Bacterial resistance: Chloramphenicol, 25 μg/mL
  Growth temperature: 37°C
  Growth strain: DH5alpha
  Copy number: High Copy
Gene/Insert
  Gene/Insert name: Promoter tub1
  Species: S. pombe (fission yeast)
  Insert size (bp): 748
  Mutation: Removal of any BsaI // BsmBI restriction site
  Cloning method: Golden Gate
Terms and licenses: Academic/Nonprofit Terms; Industry Terms: Not Available to Industry
How to cite: pPOM021_P2_pTUB1 was a gift from Tomáš Pluskal (Addgene plasmid # 216446 ; http://n2t.net/addgene:216446 ; RRID:Addgene_216446)
